>Addgene plasmid #118319 | mCherry-Rap1b | addgene full sequence | sequence record 227739 | Addgene NGS Result
GTTCCTGGCCTTTTGCTGGCCTTTTGCTCACATGTTCTTTCCTGCGTTATCCCCTGATTCTGTGGATAAC
CGTATTACCGCCATGCATTAGTTATTAATAGTAATCAATTACGGGGTCATTAGTTCATAGCCCATATATG
GAGTTCCGCGTTACATAACTTACGGTAAATGGCCCGCCTGGCTGACCGCCCAACGACCCCCGCCCATTGA
CGTCAATAATGACGTATGTTCCCATAGTAACGCCAATAGGGACTTTCCATTGACGTCAATGGGTGGAGTA
TTTACGGTAAACTGCCCACTTGGCAGTACATCAAGTGTATCATATGCCAAGTACGCCCCCTATTGACGTC
AATGACGGTAAATGGCCCGCCTGGCATTATGCCCAGTACATGACCTTATGGGACTTTCCTACTTGGCAGT
ACATCTACGTATTAGTCATCGCTATTACCATGGTGATGCGGTTTTGGCAGTACATCAATGGGCGTGGATA
GCGGTTTGACTCACGGGGATTTCCAAGTCTCCACCCCATTGACGTCAATGGGAGTTTGTTTTGGCACCAA
AATCAACGGGACTTTCCAAAATGTCGTAACAACTCCGCCCCATTGACGCAAATGGGCGGTAGGCGTGTAC
GGTGGGAGGTCTATATAAGCAGAGCTGGTTTAGTGAACCGTCAGATCCGCTAGCGCTACCGGTCGCCACC
ATGGTGAGCAAGGGCGAGGAGGATAACATGGCCATCATCAAGGAGTTCATGCGCTTCAAGGTGCACATGG
AGGGCTCCGTGAACGGCCACGAGTTCGAGATCGAGGGCGAGGGCGAGGGCCGCCCCTACGAGGGCACCCA
GACCGCCAAGCTGAAGGTGACCAAGGGTGGCCCCCTGCCCTTCGCCTGGGACATCCTGTCCCCTCAGTTC
ATGTACGGCTCCAAGGCCTACGTGAAGCACCCCGCCGACATCCCCGACTACTTGAAGCTGTCCTTCCCCG
AGGGCTTCAAGTGGGAGCGCGTGATGAACTTCGAGGACGGCGGCGTGGTGACCGTGACCCAGGACTCCTC
CCTGCAGGACGGCGAGTTCATCTACAAGGTGAAGCTGCGCGGCACCAACTTCCCCTCCGACGGCCCCGTA
ATGCAGAAGAAGACCATGGGCTGGGAGGCCTCCTCCGAGCGGATGTACCCCGAGGACGGCGCCCTGAAGG
GCGAGATCAAGCAGAGGCTGAAGCTGAAGGACGGCGGCCACTACGACGCTGAGGTCAAGACCACCTACAA
GGCCAAGAAGCCCGTGCAGCTGCCCGGCGCCTACAACGTCAACATCAAGTTGGACATCACCTCCCACAAC
GAGGACTACACCATCGTGGAACAGTACGAACGCGCCGAGGGCCGCCACTCCACCGGCGGCATGGACGAGC
TGTACAAGTCCGGACTCAGATCTCGAGCTCAAGCTTCGAATTCTCGTGAGTATAAGCTAGTCGTTCTTGG
CTCTGGAGGCGTTGGAAAATCTGCTCTGACTGTACAGTTTGTTCAAGGAATTTTTGTTGAAAAATATGAT
CCTACGATAGAAGATTCTTATAGAAAGCAAGTTGAAGTAGATGCACAGCAGTGTATGCTTGAAATCTTGG
ATACTGCAGGAACGGAACAATTCACAGCAATGAGGGATTTGTACATGAAAAATGGACAAGGCTTTGCGTT
AGTTTATTCCATCACAGCACAGTCCACATTTAATGATTTACAAGATCTGAGAGAACAGATACTTCGAGTT
AAAGACACGGATGATGTTCCAATGATTCTGGTTGGTAATAAGTGTGACTTGGAAGATGAAAGAGTTGTAG
GAAAGGAACAAGGTCAAAATCTAGCAAGACAGTGGAACAACTGTGCATTCTTAGAATCCTCTGCAAAATC
AAAAATAAATGTTAATGAGATCTTTTATGACCTAGTGCGACAAATTAACAGAAAAACTCCAGTGCCTGGG
AAGGCCCGCAAAAAGTCATCATGTCAGCTGCTTTAATCTAGAGGGCCCGGGATCCACCGGATCTAGATAA
CTGATCATAATCAGCCATACCACATTTGTAGAGGTTTTACTTGCTTTAAAAAACCTCCCACACCTCCCCC
TGAACCTGAAACATAAAATGAATGCAATTGTTGTTGTTAACTTGTTTATTGCAGCTTATAATGGTTACAA
ATAAAGCAATAGCATCACAAATTTCACAAATAAAGCATTTTTTTCACTGCATTCTAGTTGTGGTTTGTCC
AAACTCATCAATGTATCTTAACGCGTAAATTGTAAGCGTTAATATTTTGTTAAAATTCGCGTTAAATTTT
TGTTAAATCAGCTCATTTTTTAACCAATAGGCCGAAATCGGCAAAATCCCTTATAAATCAAAAGAATAGA
CCGAGATAGGGT
[37 nt withheld, positions 2393-2429]
AAAGAACGTGGACTCCAACGTCAAAGG
[49 nt withheld, positions 2457-2505]
T
[91 nt withheld, positions 2507-2597]
G
[124 nt withheld, positions 2599-2722]
CAGGTGGCACTTTTCGGGGAAATGTGCGCGGAACCCCTATTTGTTTATTTTTCTAAATACATTCAAATAT
GTATCCGCTCATGAGACAATAACCCTGATAAATGCTTCAATAATATTGAAAAAGGAAGAGTCCTGAGGCG
GAAAGAACCAGCTGTGGAATGTGTGTCAGTTAGGGTGTGGAAAGTCCCCAGGCTCCCCAGCAGGCAGAAG
TATGCAAAGCATGCATCTCAATTAGTCAGCAACCAGGTGTGGAAAGTCCCCAGGCTCCCCAGCAGGCAGA
AGTATGCAAAGCATGCATCTCAATTAGTCAGCAACCATAGTCCCGCCCCTAACTCCGCCCATCCCGCCCC
TAACTCCGCCCAGTTCCGCCCATTCTCCGCCCCATGGCTGACTAATTTTTTTTATTTATGCAGAGGCCGA
GGCCGCCTCGGCCTCTGAGCTATTCCAGAAGTAGTGAGGAGGCTTTTTTGGAGGCCTAGGCTTTTGCAAA
GATCGATCAAGAGACAGGATGAGGATCGTTTCGCATGATTGAACAAGATGGATTGCACGCAGGTTCTCCG
GCCGCTTGGGTGGAGAGGCTATTCGGCTATGACTGGGCACAACAGACAATCGGCTGCTCTGATGCCGCCG
TGTTCCGGCTGTCAGCGCAGGGGCGCCCGGTTCTTTTTGTCAAGACCGACCTGTCCGGTGCCCTGAATGA
ACTGCAAGACGAGGCAGCGCGGCTATCGTGGCTGGCCACGACGGGCGTTCCTTGCGCAGCTGTGCTCGAC
GTTGTCACTGAAGCGGGAAGGGACTGGCTGCTATTGGGCGAAGTGCCGGGGCAGGATCTCCTGTCATCTC
ACCTTGCTCCTGCCGAGAAAGTATCCATCATGGCTGATGCAATGCGGCGGCTGCATACGCTTGATCCGGC
TACCTGCCCATTCGACCACCAAGCGAAACATCGCATCGAGCGAGCACGTACTCGGATGGAAGCCGGTCTT
GTCGATCAGGATGATCTGGACGAAGAGCATCAGGGGCTCGCGCCAGCCGAACTGTTCGCCAGGCTCAAGG
CGAGCATGCCCGACGGCGAGGATCTCGTCGTGACCCATGGCGATGCCTGCTTGCCGAATATCATGGTGGA
AAATGGCCGCTTTTCTGGATTCATCGACTGTGGCCGGCTGGGTGTGGCGGACCGCTATCAGGACATAGCG
TTGGCTACCCGTGATATTGCTGAAGAGCTTGGCGGCGAATGGGCTGACCGCTTCCTCGTGCTTTACGGTA
TCGCCGCTCCCGATTCGCAGCGCATCGCCTTCTATCGCCTTCTTGACGAGTTCTTCTGAGCGGGACTCTG
GGGTTCGAAATGACCGACCAAGCGACGCCCAACCTGCCATCACGAGATTTCGATTCCACCGCCGCCTTCT
ATGAAAGGTTGGGCTTCGGAATCGTTTTCCGGGACGCCGGCTGGATGATCCTCCAGCGCGGGGATCTCAT
GCTGGAGTTCTTCGCCCACCCTAGGGGGAGGCTAACTGAAACACGGAAGGAGACAATACCGGAAGGAACC
CGCGCTATGACGGCAATAAAAAGACAGAATAAAACGCACGGTGTTGGGTCGTTTGTTCATAAACGCGGGG
TTCGGTCCCAGGGCTGGCACTCTGTCGATACCCCACCGAGACCCCATTGGGGCCAATACGCCCGCGTTTC
TTCCTTTTCCCCACCCCACCCCCCAAGTTCGGGTGAAGGCCCAGGGCTCGCAGCCAACGTCGGGGCGGCA
GGCCCTGCCATAGCCTCAGGTTACTCATATATACTTTAGATTGATTTAAAACTTCATTTTTAATTTAAAA
GGATCTAGGTGAAGATCCTTTTTGATAATCTCATGACCAAAATCCCTTAACGTGAGTTTTCGTTCCACTG
AGCGTCAGACCCCGTAGAAAAGATCAAAGGATCTTCTTGAGATCCTTTTTTTCTGCGCGTAATCTGCTGC
TTGCAAACAAAAAAACCACCGCTACCAGCGGTGGTTTGTTTGCCGGATCAAGAGCTACCAACTCTTTTTC
CGAAGGTAACTGGCTTCAGCAGAGCGCAGATACCAAATACTGTTCTTCTAGTGTAGCCGTAGTTAGGCCA
CCACTTCAAGAACTCTGTAGCACCGCCTACATACCTCGCTCTGCTAATCCTGTTACCAGTGGCTGCTGCC
AGTGGCGATAAGTCGTGTCTTACCGGGTTGGACTCAAGACGATAGTTACCGGATAAGGCGCAGCGGTCGG
GCTGAACGGGGGGTTCGTGCACACAGCCCAGCTTGGAGCGAACGACCTACACCGAACTGAGATACCTACA
GCGTGAGCTATGAGAAAGCGCCACGCTTCCCGAAGGGAGAAAGGCGGACAGGTATCCGGTAAGCGGCAGG
GTCGGAACAGGAGAGCGCACGAGGGAGCTTCCAGGGGGAAACGCCTGGTATCTTTATAGTCCTGTCGGGT
TTCGCCACCTCTGACTTGAGCGTCGATTTTTGTGATGCTCGTCAGGGGGGCGGAGCCTATGGAAAAACGC
CAGCAACGCGGCCTTTTTACG
Features (pLannotate 1.2.2; 17 found; start..end, strand, type, name):
     22..81      +  rep_origin     RSF ori (fragment): Plasmids containing the RSF 1030 origin of replication can be propagated in E. coli cells that contain additional plasmids with compatible origins.
    149..452     +  enhancer       CMV enhancer: human cytomegalovirus immediate early enhancer
    453..656     +  promoter       CMV promoter: human cytomegalovirus (CMV) immediate early promoter
    701..1408    +  CDS            mCherry: mCherry is a basic (constitutively fluorescent) red fluorescent protein published in 2004, derived from Discosoma sp.. It is reported to be a very rapidly-maturing monomer with low acid sensitivity.
   1409..1444    +  misc_feature   MCS (fragment): multiple cloning site
   1445..1993    +  CDS            RAP1B: RAP1B_HUMAN - Experimental evidence at protein level: Swiss-Prot protein existence level 1. GTP-binding protein that possesses intrinsic GTPase activity. Contributes to the polarizing activity of KRIT1 and CDH5 in the establishment and maintenance of correct endothelial cell polarity and vascular lumen. Required for the localization of phosphorylated PRKCZ, PARD3 and TIAM1 to the cell junction. Plays a role in the establishment of basal endothelial barrier function. From Homo sapiens (Human).
   2003..2020    +  misc_feature   MCS (fragment): multiple cloning site
   2032..2116    +  CDS            large T antigen (fragment): large T antigen from SV40 (simian virus 40)
   2139..2260    +  polyA_signal   SV40 poly(A) signal: SV40 polyadenylation signal
   2294..2722    -  rep_origin     f1 ori (sequence partly withheld): f1 bacteriophage origin of replication; arrow indicates direction of (+) strand synthesis
   2749..2853    +  promoter       AmpR promoter: bla
   2855..3212    +  promoter       SV40 promoter: SV40 enhancer and early promoter
   3247..4041    +  CDS            NeoR/KanR: aminoglycoside phosphotransferase from Tn5; aph(3')-II (or nptII); confers resistance to neomycin, kanamycin, and G418 (Geneticin®)
   4062..4214    +  CDS            ble (fragment): BLE_KLEPN - Experimental evidence at protein level: Swiss-Prot protein existence level 1. Binding protein with a strong affinity to the bleomycin family of antibiotics. Binds to CL990; an antimitotic-antibiotic compound. From Klebsiella pneumoniae.
   4273..4320    +  polyA_signal   HSV TK poly(A) signal: herpes simplex virus thymidine kinase polyadenylation signal (Cole and Stacy, 1985)
   4411..4427    -  polyA_signal   bGH poly(A) signal (fragment): bovine growth hormone polyadenylation signal
   4649..5237    +  rep_origin     ori: high-copy-number ColE1/pMB1/pBR322/pUC origin of replication
