[The description below was written by a language model from this plasmid's Addgene catalogue record and pLannotate feature annotations shown in this document.]
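Description:
mCherry-Rap1b is a mammalian expression plasmid built on the Clontech mCherry-C1 backbone that produces bovine Rap1b, a small Ras-family GTP-binding protein with intrinsic GTPase activity, fused at its N terminus to the monomeric red fluorescent protein mCherry. The sequenced plasmid is about 5.3 kb. The roughly 555 bp Rap1b coding sequence was inserted between the EcoRI and ApaI sites of the polylinker, so that it sits in frame downstream of mCherry, separated by a short stretch of residual multiple cloning site. Automated annotation labels the insert by its match to human RAP1B, while the catalogue entry gives the species as Bos taurus. Transcription of the fusion is driven by the human cytomegalovirus immediate early enhancer and promoter and is terminated by an SV40 polyadenylation signal.

The plasmid is propagated in E. coli at high copy number through a ColE1/pUC-type origin and is selected with kanamycin. The Tn5 aminoglycoside phosphotransferase (NeoR/KanR) gene is placed behind tandem bacterial (bla) and SV40 early promoters and is followed by an HSV TK polyadenylation signal. This lets the same marker confer kanamycin resistance in bacteria and G418 resistance in mammalian cells for stable line selection. An f1 origin is also present, which permits single-stranded DNA production. Several small annotated fragments (RSF ori, ble, bGH poly(A), large T antigen) appear to be partial sequence matches within the backbone rather than functional elements.

The construct is suited to constitutive expression and live or fixed-cell fluorescence imaging of Rap1b localisation. The associated publication concerns Rap1 activation at the nuclear envelope through Epac1 and Ran.
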