Addgene plasmid #118319: mCherry-Rap1b
Purpose: Expression of bovine Rap1b
Depositing lab: Philip Stork. Depositing organization: Oregon Health & Science University. Publication: The interaction of Epac1 and Ran promotes Rap1 activation at the nuclear envelope. Liu C, Takahashi M, Li Y, Dillon TJ, Kaech S, Stork PJ. Mol Cell Biol. 2010 Aug;30(16):3956-69. doi: 10.1128/MCB.00242-10. Epub 2010 Jun 14. PubMed 20547757.
Backbone
  Vector backbone: mCherry-C1
  Backbone manufacturer: clontech
  Vector type: Mammalian Expression
Growth in bacteria
  Bacterial resistance: Kanamycin, 50 μg/mL
  Growth temperature: 37°C
  Growth strain: DH5alpha
  Copy number: High Copy
Gene/Insert
  Gene/Insert name: Rap1b
  Species: B. taurus (bovine)
  Insert size (bp): 555
  Entrez Gene: RAP1B
  Promoter: CMV
  Tag / fusion protein: mCherry (N terminal on backbone)
  Cloning method: Restriction Enzyme; 5′ cloning site EcoRI (unknown if destroyed); 3′ cloning site ApaI (unknown if destroyed)
  Sequencing primers: 5′ CMV
Terms and licenses: Academic/Nonprofit Terms; Industry Terms: Not Available to Industry
How to cite: mCherry-Rap1b was a gift from Philip Stork (Addgene plasmid # 118319 ; http://n2t.net/addgene:118319 ; RRID:Addgene_118319)
