>Addgene plasmid #118319 | mCherry-Rap1b | depositor partial sequence | sequence record 223449 | CMV; till Rap1b 531bp
ATGGCCATCATCAAGGAGTTCATGCGCTTCAAGGTGCACATGGAGGGCTCCGTGAACGGCCACGAGTTCG
AGATCGAGGGCGAGGGCGAGGGCCGCCCCTACGAGGGCACCCAGACCGCCAAGCTGAAGGTGACCAAGGG
TGGCCCCCTGCCCTTCGCCTGGGACATCCTGTCCCCTCAGTTCATGTACGGCTCCAAGGCCTACGTGAAG
CACCCCGCCGACATCCCCGACTACTTGAAGCTGTCCTTCCCCGAGGGCTTCAAGTGGGAGCGCGTGATGA
ACTTCGAGGACGGCGGCGTGGTGACCGTGACCCAGGACTCCTCCCTGCAGGACGGCGAGTTCATCTACAA
GGTGAAGCTGCGCGGCACCAACTTCCCCTCCGACGGCCCCGTAATGCAGAAGAAGACCATGGGCTGGGAG
GCCTCCTCCGAGCGGATGTACCCCGAGGACGGCGCCCTGAAGGGCGAGATCAAGCAGAGGCTGAAGCTGA
AGGACGGCGGCCACTACGACGCTGAGGTCAAGACCACCTACAAGGCCAAGAAGCCCGTGCAGCTGCCCGG
CGCCTACAACGTCAACATCAAGTTGGACATCACCTCCCACAACGAGGACTACACCATCGTGGAACAGTAC
GAACGCGCCGAGGGCCGCCACTCCACCGGCGGCATGGACGAGCTGTACAAGTCCGGACTCAGATCTCGAG
CTCAAGCTTCGAATTCTCGTGAGTATAAGCTAGTCGTTCTTGGCTCTGGAGGCGTTGGAAAATCTGCTCT
GACTGTACAGTTTGTTCAAGGAATTTTTGTTGAAAAATATGATCCTACGATAGAAGATTCTTATAGAAAG
CAAGTTGAAGTAGATGCACAGCAGTGTATGCTTGAAATCTTGGATACTGCAGGAACGGAACAATTCACAG
CAATGAGGGATTTGTACATGAAAAATGGACAAGGCTTTGCGTTAGTTTATTCCATCACAGCACAGTCCAC
ATTTAATGATTTACAAGATCTGAGAGAACAGATACTTCGAGTTAAAGACACGGATGATGT
